Addgene plasmid #162936: C417-E10: attB4-polyhedrinp>3xFLAG-nostop-attB1r
Purpose: Gateway attB4/attB1r entry clone for baculovirus expression of 3xFLAG tagged proteins using the polyhedrin promoter
Depositing lab: Dominic Esposito. Depositing organization: National Cancer Institute (NCI). Publication: Combinatorial assembly of clone libraries using site-specific recombination. Wall VE, Garvey LA, Mehalko JL, Procter LV, Esposito D. Methods Mol Biol. 2014;1116:193-208. doi: 10.1007/978-1-62703-764-8_14. PubMed 24395366.
Backbone
  Vector backbone: pDonr233
  Vector type: Synthetic Biology
Growth in bacteria
  Bacterial resistance: Spectinomycin, 50 μg/mL
  Growth temperature: 37°C
  Growth strain: DH5alpha
  Copy number: High Copy
Gene/Insert
  Gene/Insert name: Triple FLAG epitope tag fusion, AcMNPV polyhedrin promoter
  Species: Synthetic
  Cloning method: Gateway Cloning
Terms and licenses: Academic/Nonprofit Terms; Industry Terms: Not Available to Industry
How to cite: C417-E10: attB4-polyhedrinp>3xFLAG-nostop-attB1r was a gift from Dominic Esposito (Addgene plasmid # 162936 ; http://n2t.net/addgene:162936 ; RRID:Addgene_162936)
