[The description below was written by a language model from this plasmid's Addgene catalogue record and pLannotate feature annotations shown in this document.]
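Description:
C417-E10: attB4-polyhedrinp>3xFLAG-nostop-attB1r is a small (about 3.1 kb) Gateway entry clone built in the pDonr233 backbone, designed as a promoter-plus-tag module for multisite recombinational assembly of baculovirus expression constructs. It is maintained in E. coli through a high-copy ColE1/pUC-type origin and selected with spectinomycin via the aadA (SmR) aminoglycoside adenylyltransferase gene. rrnB T1 and T2 terminators sit upstream of the recombination cassette, where they insulate it from read-through transcription originating in the backbone. The automated annotation also picks up short remnants of lacZα, lacI, a gentamicin resistance gene, an integron Pc promoter and a pUC polylinker, along with a T7 promoter; these appear to be backbone fragments rather than functional parts of the payload.

The insert consists of the AcMNPV polyhedrin promoter, a very strong, very late baculoviral promoter, followed by a triple FLAG epitope coding sequence that lacks a stop codon. The feature table labels only a partial "2xFLAG" match at this position, whereas the catalogue entry describes the tag as 3xFLAG. The cassette is flanked by an attL-type site containing the attB4 core on the upstream side and an attR1-type site downstream, consistent with a clone produced by BP recombination of an attB4/attB1r fragment. In a multisite LR reaction this element can be joined upstream of an attL1/attL2 gene-of-interest entry clone and placed in a compatible destination vector. Because the tag has no stop codon, translation should continue across the recombination scar into the downstream open reading frame, yielding an N-terminally 3xFLAG-tagged protein expressed from the polyhedrin promoter in baculovirus-infected insect cells. Its intended use is combinatorial assembly of expression clone libraries.
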