Features (pLannotate 1.2.2; 15 found; start..end, strand, type, name):
     37..73      -  CDS            lacZα (fragment): LacZα fragment of β-galactosidase; lacZ fragment
    128..213     +  protein_bind   attL1 (fragment): mutant version of attL; recombination site for the Gateway® LR reaction LR Clonase™
    204..224     +  protein_bind   attB4: mutant version of attB; core recombination site for the Gateway® BP reaction BP Clonase™
    290..381     +  promoter       polyhedrin promoter: polh from Autographa californica; promoter for the baculovirus polyhedrin gene
    427..450     +  CDS            2xFLAG (fragment): two tandem FLAG® epitope tags
    451..575     +  protein_bind   attR1: mutant version of attR; recombination site for the Gateway® LR reaction LR Clonase™
    648..666     -  promoter       T7 promoter: promoter for bacteriophage T7 RNA polymerase
    736..758     +  misc_feature   MCS (fragment): pUC18/19 multiple cloning site
    850..873     +  promoter       Pc promoter (fragment): intI1 (promoter lies within the coding sequence); class 1 integron promoter
   1049..1105    +  CDS            GmR (fragment): gentamycin acetyltransferase; aacC1; confers resistance to gentamycin
   1112..1903    +  CDS            SmR: aminoglycoside adenylyltransferase (Murphy, 1985); aadA; confers resistance to spectinomycin and streptomycin
   1996..2584    +  rep_origin     ori: high-copy-number ColE1/pMB1/pBR322/pUC origin of replication
   2767..2859    +  CDS            lacI (fragment): lac repressor; lacI; The lac repressor binds to the lac operator to inhibit transcription in E. coli. This inhibition can be relieved by adding lactose or isopropyl-β-D-thiogalactopyranoside (IPTG).
   2914..2941    -  terminator     rrnB T2 terminator: transcription terminator T2 from the E. coli rrnB gene
   3073..3116    +  terminator     rrnB T1 terminator: Escherichia coli rrnB; transcription terminator T1 from the E. coli rrnB gene
>Addgene plasmid #162936 | C417-E10: attB4-polyhedrinp>3xFLAG-nostop-attB1r | addgene full sequence | sequence record 333360 | Addgene NGS Result
GCAGTTCCCTACTCTCGCGTTAACGCTAGCATGGATGTTTTCCCAGTCACGACGTTGTAAAACGACGGCC
AGTCTTAAAATTCGAGCTCGGTCCGATCGGGCCCGCGTTAACGCTACCATGGAGCTCCAAATAATGATTT
TATTTTGACTGATAGTGACCTGTTCGTTGCAACAAATTGATAAGCAATGCTTTTTTATAATGCCAACTTT
GTATAGAAAAGTTGGCGTTCGCCCAGGACTCTAGCTATAGTTCTAGTGGTTGGCTACGTATACTCCGGAA
TATTAATAGATCATGGAGATAATTAAAATGATAACCATCTCGCAAATAAATAAGTATTTTACTGTTTTCG
TAACAGTTTTGTAATAAAAAAACCTATAAATATGGACTATAAGGATCATGACGGAGACTACAAAGATCAC
GATATTGATTACAAGGATGATGATGATAAGACAACTTTGTACAAAAAAGTTGAACGAGAAACGTAAAATG
ATATAAATATCAATATATTAAATTAGATTTTGCATAAAAAACAGACTACATAATACTGTAAAACACAACA
TATGCAGTCACTATGAACCAACTACTTAGATGGTATTAGTGACCTGTAGAATTCGAGCTCTAGAGCTGCA
GGGCGGCCGCGATATCCCCTATAGTGAGTCGTATTACATGGTCATAGCTGTTTCCTGGCAGCTCTGGCCC
GTGTCTCAAAATCTCTGATGTTACATTGCACAAGATCGGTACCCGGGGATCCTCTAGACCAGCCAGGACA
GAAATGCCTCGACTTCGCTGCTACCCAAGGTTGCCGGGTGACGCACACCGTGGAAACGGATGAAGGCACG
AACCCAGTGGACATAAGCCTGTTCGGTTCGTAAGCTGTAATGCAAGTAGCGTATGCGCTCACGCAACTGG
TCCAGAACCTTGACCGAACGCAGCGGTGGTAACGGCGCAGTGGCGGTTTTCATGGCTTGTTATGACTGTT
TTTTTGGGGTACAGTCTATGCCTCGGGCATCCAAGCAGCAAGCGCGTTACGCCGTGGGTCGATGTTTGAT
GTTATGGAGCAGCAACGATGTTACGCAGCAGGGCAGTCGCCCTAAAACAAAGTTAAACATTATGAGGGAA
GCGGTGATCGCCGAAGTATCGACTCAACTATCAGAGGTAGTTGGCGTCATCGAGCGCCATCTCGAACCGA
CGTTGCTGGCCGTACATTTGTACGGCTCCGCAGTGGATGGCGGCCTGAAGCCACACAGTGATATTGATTT
GCTGGTTACGGTGACCGTAAGGCTTGATGAAACAACGCGGCGAGCTTTGATCAACGACCTTTTGGAAACT
TCGGCTTCCCCTGGAGAGAGCGAGATTCTCCGCGCTGTAGAAGTCACCATTGTTGTGCACGACGACATCA
TTCCGTGGCGTTATCCAGCTAAGCGCGAACTGCAATTTGGAGAATGGCAGCGCAATGACATTCTTGCAGG
TATCTTCGAGCCAGCCACGATCGACATTGATCTGGCTATCTTGCTGACAAAAGCAAGAGAACATAGCGTT
GCCTTGGTAGGTCCAGCGGCGGAGGAACTCTTTGATCCGGTTCCTGAACAGGATCTATTTGAGGCGCTAA
ATGAAACCTTAACGCTATGGAACTCGCCGCCCGACTGGGCTGGCGATGAGCGAAATGTAGTGCTTACGTT
GTCCCGCATTTGGTACAGCGCAGTAACCGGCAAAATCGCGCCGAAGGATGTCGCTGCCGACTGGGCAATG
GAGCGCCTGCCGGCCCAGTATCAGCCCGTCATACTTGAAGCTAGACAGGCTTATCTTGGACAAGAAGAAG
ATCGCTTGGCCTCGCGCGCAGATCAGTTGGAAGAATTTGTCCACTACGTGAAAGGCGAGATCACCAAGGT
AGTCGGCAAATAACCCTCGAGCCACCCATGACCAAAATCCCTTAACGTGAGTTACGCGTCGTTCCACTGA
GCGTCAGACCCCGTAGAAAAGATCAAAGGATCTTCTTGAGATCCTTTTTTTCTGCGCGTAATCTGCTGCT
TGCAAACAAAAAAACCACCGCTACCAGCGGTGGTTTGTTTGCCGGATCAAGAGCTACCAACTCTTTTTCC
GAAGGTAACTGGCTTCAGCAGAGCGCAGATACCAAATACTGTTCTTCTAGTGTAGCCGTAGTTAGGCCAC
CACTTCAAGAACTCTGTAGCACCGCCTACATACCTCGCTCTGCTAATCCTGTTACCAGTGGCTGCTGCCA
GTGGCGATAAGTCGTGTCTTACCGGGTTGGACTCAAGACGATAGTTACCGGATAAGGCGCAGCGGTCGGG
CTGAACGGGGGGTTCGTGCACACAGCCCAGCTTGGAGCGAACGACCTACACCGAACTGAGATACCTACAG
CGTGAGCTATGAGAAAGCGCCACGCTTCCCGAAGGGAGAAAGGCGGACAGGTATCCGGTAAGCGGCAGGG
TCGGAACAGGAGAGCGCACGAGGGAGCTTCCAGGGGGAAACGCCTGGTATCTTTATAGTCCTGTCGGGTT
TCGCCACCTCTGACTTGAGCGTCGATTTTTGTGATGCTCGTCAGGGGGGCGGAGCCTATGGAAAAACGCC
AGCAACGCGGCCTTTTTACGGTTCCTGGCCTTTTGCTGGCCTTTTGCTCACATGTTCTTTCCTGCGTTAT
CCCCTGATTCTGTGGATAACCGTATTACCGCCTTTGAGTGAGCTGATACCGCTCGCCGCAGCCGAACGAC
CGAGCGCAGCGAGTCAGTGAGCGAGGAAGCGGAAGAGCGCCCAATACGCAAACCGCCTCTCCCCGCGCGT
TGGCCGATTCATTAATGCAGCTGGCACGACAGGTTTCCCGACTGGAAAGCGGGCAGTGAGCGCAACGCAA
TTAATACGCGTACCGCTAGCCAGGAAGAGTTTGTAGAAACGCAAAAAGGCCATCCGTCAGGATGGCCTTC
TGCTTAGTTTGATGCCTGGCAGTTTATGGCGGGCGTCCTGCCCGCCACCCTCCGGGCCGTTGCTTCACAA
CGTTCAAATCCGCTCCCGGCGGATTTGTCCTACTCAGGAGAGCGTTCACCGACAAACAACAGATAAAACG
AAAGGCCCAGTCTTCCGACTGAGCCTTTCGTTTTATTTGATGCCTG
